>Addgene plasmid #196881 | pCAG-lox-inv[Talpha1-Dre-pA]-lox-mOrange2-Cdk5rap2-CTD | addgene full sequence | sequence record 391885 | Addgene NGS Result
GATTCGACATTGATTATTGACTAGTTATTAATAGTAATCAATTACGGGGTCATTAGTTCATAGCCCATAT
ATGGAGTTCCGCGTTACATAACTTACGGTAAATGGCCCGCCTGGCTGACCGCCCAACGACCCCCGCCCAT
TGACGTCAATAATGACGTATGTTCCCATAGTAACGCCAATAGGGACTTTCCATTGACGTCAATGGGTGGA
GTATTTACGGTAAACTGCCCACTTGGCAGTACATCAAGTGTATCATATGCCAAGTACGCCCCCTATTGAC
GTCAATGACGGTAAATGGCCCGCCTGGCATTATGCCCAGTACATGACCTTATGGGACTTTCCTACTTGGC
AGTACATCTACGTATTAGTCATCGCTATTACCATGGTCGAGGTGAGCCCCACGTTCTGCTTCACTCTCCC
CATCTCCCCCCCCTCCCCACCCCCAATTTTGTATTTATTTATTTTTTAATTATTTTGTGCAGCGATGGGG
GCGGGGGGGGGGGGGGGGCGCGCGCCRGGSGGGGSGGGGSGGGGSGRGGGGSGGGGSGGGGSGRGGSGGR
GRGGKGCGGCGGCAGCCAATCAGAGCGGCGCGCTCCGAAAGTTTCCTTTTATGGCGAGGCGGCGGCGGCG
GCGGCCCTATAAAAAGCGAAGCGCGCGGCGGGCGGGAGTCGCTGCGCGCTGCCTTCGCCCCGTGCCCCGC
TCCGCCGCCGCCTCGCGCCGCCCGCCCCGGCTCTGACTGACCGCGTTACTCCCACAGGTGAGCGGGCGGG
ACGGCCCTTCTCCTCCGGGCTGTAATTAGCGCTTGGTTTAATGACGGCTTGTTTCTTTTCTGTGGCTGCG
TGAAAGCCTTGAGGGGCTCCGGGAGGGCCCTTTGTGCGGGGGGAGCGGCTCGGGGGGTGCGTGCGTGTGT
GTGTGCGTGGGGAGCGCCGCGTGCGGCTCCGCGCTGCCCGGCGGCTGTGAGCGCTGCGGGCGCGGCGCGG
GGCTTTGTGCGCTCCGCAGTGTGCGCGAGGGGAGCGCGGCCGGGGGCGGTGCCCCGCGGTGCGGGGGGGG
CTGCGAGGGGAACAAAGGCTGCGTGCGGGGTGTGTGCGKGGGGGGGTGAGCAGGGGGTGTGGGCGCGTCG
GTCGGGCTGCAACCCCCCCTGCACCCCCCTCCCCGAGTTGCTGAGCACGGCCCGGCTTCGGGTGCGGGGC
TCCGTACGGGGCGTGGCGCGGGGCTCGCCGTGCCGGGCGGGGGGTGGCGGCAGGTGGGGGTGCCGGGCGG
GGCGGGGCCGCCTCGGGCCGGGGAGGGCTCGGGGGAGGGGCGCGGCGGCCCCCGGAGCGCCGGCGGCTGT
CGAGGCGCGGCGAGCCGCAGCCATTGCCTTTTATGGTAATCGTGCGAGAGGGCGCAGGGACTTCCTTTGT
CCCAAATCTGTGCGGAGCCGAAATCTGGGAGGCGCCGCCGCACCCCCTCTAGCGGGCGCGGGGCGAAGCG
GTGCGGCGCCGGCAGGAAGGAAATGGGCGGGGAGGGCCTTCGTGCGTCGCCGCGCCGCCGTCCCCTTCTC
CCTCTCCAGCCTCGGGGCTGTCCGCGGGGGGACGGCTGCCTTCGGGGGGGACGGGGCAGGGCGGGGTTCG
GCTTCTGGCGTGTGACCGGCGGCTCTAGAGCCTCTGCTAACCATGTTCATGCCTTCTTCTTTTTCCTACA
GATCCTTAATTAATAATACGACTCACTATAGGGGGTCGACCCGCCACCAATCATTTAAATATAACTTCGT
ATAATGTATGCTATACGAAGTTATTCGCGATGAATAAATGAAAGCTGTCGAGGGATCTTCATAAGAGAAG
AGGGACAGCTATGACTGGGAGTAGTCAGGAGAGGAGGAAAAATCTGGCTAGTAAAACATGTAAGGAAAAT
TTTAGGGATGTTAAAGAAAAAAATAACACAAAACAAAATATAAAAAAAATCTAACCTCAAGTCAAGGCTT
TTCTATGGAATAAGGAATGGACAGCAGGGGGCTGTTTCATATACTGATGACCTCTTTATAGCCAACCTTT
GTTCATGGCAGCCAGCATATGGGCATATGTTGCCAAACTCTAAACCAAATACTCATTCTGATGTTTTAAA
TGATTTGCCCTCCCATATGTCCTTCCGAGTGAGAGACACAAAAAATTCCAACACACTATTGCAATGAAAA
TAAATTTCCTTTATTAGCCAGAAGTCAGATGCTCAAGGGGCTTCATGATGTCCCCATAATTTTTGGCAGA
GGGAAAAAGATCTGACTCAGCTATCCATCAGTCGAGAATTGGCTCCCACGGACACTCCGCCCCTTCTGAG
ATACCGCATCAGTGTTTCAGGCTTCTTCCATGTCCCTTCCTGCATAATCTCGACCATAGACACCTGTTTC
TCGGCCATGTCTATTGCGGCACCCACCCTGGCGGAATGGCCGGTCCAGGTCCTATACCTCCCTTTATTGG
GGGTGGCGTCCCGTTTGTTCAGCAGCACCCAGGCATCACTGAAAATCTTCTCCATGGCAGGGGCGGTCAG
GGGCGTGGTAGTAATGCGGGCTTTGTTTGACCGGTGTATAGGTGGGAAGAGCACAGCGTCTGGATGTTCT
CTAAGCCCACTGACGTCCAGCCAGTCATTGAGCACTGCTGTGGTTCGCCGGGAGAGCACTTTGTCAAGGC
CCGCAGCTGTGGTGATTGTCTTAGTGTGACTGATGTGCAGGGTCACTGTGTCTCCTGTCTGATCCAAGTC
CCCAACCCTGATGCGTGATATTTCAGACATTCTCATGAGGGTGTTATAGGCTACGAACAGGAAAGCCCTG
TTGCGCAGGTCGACCAGCCGCTCGCTCCTGCTGAGCAGCACATCCAGCAGCTTCAGGTCGTCCCAGCGCA
GGGGGATTGCCTGTCCTGTCCTCTCACCCTTTTCGGTTGCGGCTTCTCTTCTAATTCTTCTCATGGCAAG
ACTCACTGACTTGTCGTCGGACAAGGGTGGCAGTCCGCAGTGGGACAGAAGCATATTAAGCATAGCATAG
TGCTTGTCGATGGTAGTGGAGGCCAGGTCTGCATCGTGCAACTGAAGAAAGTATTCGCGTGCCATTTCAG
GACTAATTGGAAACCATGCAAGCTGCCGAGCATGGCACCATCTGGCCCAGCTATGAAAGACCAACCTCAA
ATCCCTCAAAGTGTTAGGAGCGTACGCCCCCTGGTCATTCATAAACCTCATGAAGTTTTCAGCGGCCTCC
TGATACTCTTTGCCGATGTTTCGCAGGAATCCACCAGATGAACCACTAATAATCAGCTCAGAGGATCCAG
CGTAATCTGGAACATCGTATGGGTAAACCTTCCTCTTCTTCTTAGGCATGGTGGCGAATTCGTTGCTGCT
TCGCGGCTGCCGGGTGGATGGCGGAGGCGAGGAGGAGGTGTTGCTTCTTACAGCGCGACTCTTAAGCGGT
CGATGTAAGAGAACCTGCGGCACTTGGGCGGATGCGCCTCCTTATATACAGCTCGGTCACCATGGGGATG
GGCCAAGGCCTTTTCCTGTTGGTCCAGACCCCTCCGTCTGCCCAGAGAAGCCGCGACAGGAGAGTGGTGA
TTGGTGCAAGCGACATGGTATGAGGTAATCTCTCCCCCCTTCCCCCCCTCGCTAGCATCCGTAGATTTTG
CATCCTTCAGACAAAGGCCTCGCAAAAGCAACTAGCCGAGCATCCATTATGGGGTGGAGCTGGGGAGGGG
TAGAGAGGGAAGAAAGAAAACGGGGGTTGGGTGATTATACGGAGCTTAAACCTTAAACTGTAGTTAGGAT
AATTTAAGGTTTTCCCCAACACTTAATCACAGAATTTGTGTTGAGATTCTTTATGGTAAATTCCAGCTTT
TCATTTATACTACACTAAATTTAAATACGTTCCGTCAGGATTCAACATCTCTGTTCGCTTTAAATAAAGT
AGCAAGAGCTATGGGAATGATGGTCAAAAAGGCGTGGGTAAATGTTTAGTTTTACAGTTGTATTATTGTG
GTTATTATTATTACTATTATTATTAATATTTGAGCAAAATTCAGAAGCTCAGTATGAATAGACCACGCCT
ATGACCCTCAACAGCACCCGGGAGGCAGAGGCAGGAAGACTTGCAGCTCAAGGTCATCATAACCGCCCTT
AGTGGTTTATGCCTGTAAATCCCAGCATTGGGAAGCGGAGGACTGCGGTTATTTTGTACCCGGCCTGGAT
ATATAGTGTGATATCCTGTCTCAAAAACCAAAAACAAACAAAGAGAGAGAGAGAGAGAAAGGAAAAAAGA
GAAACAATATACAAAGTAGTACTTAACGCTTTACTAGAGAGCTTGCTTTCTTTAGCGGTAGTGCTCTCCC
ATCACCCCTCCCCGCTCGCCCCCTTACCCGACCCTACCTCACCCCAGAGCCTGTGTTATTTTGTCCCTAG
AAATGAGCCATCCCTCCTAATACGGAATGATCCCCATCAAGCTGATCCGGAACCCTTAATATAACTTCGT
ATAATGTATGCTATACGAAGTTATTAGGTCCCTCGACCTGCAGCCTCCGCAGCCCCCAAGCTAGCAGCCA
CCATGGTGAGCAAGGGCGAGGAGAATAACATGGCCATCATCAAGGAGTTCATGCGCTTCAAGGTGCGCAT
GGAGGGCTCCGTGAACGGCCACGAGTTCGAGATCGAGGGCGAGGGCGAGGGCCGCCCCTACGAGGGCTTT
CAGACCGCTAAGCTGAAGGTGACCAAGGGTGGCCCCCTGCCCTTCGCCTGGGACATCCTGTCCCCTCATT
TCACCTACGGCTCCAAGGCCTACGTGAAGCACCCCGCCGACATCCCCGACTACTTCAAGCTGTCCTTCCC
CGAGGGCTTCAAGTGGGAGCGCGTGATGAACTACGAGGACGGCGGCGTGGTGACCGTGACCCAGGACTCC
TCCCTGCAGGACGGCGAGTTCATCTACAAGGTGAAGCTGCGCGGCACCAACTTCCCCTCCGACGGCCCCG
TGATGCAGAAGAAGACCATGGGCTGGGAGGCCTCCTCCGAGCGGATGTACCCCGAGGACGGTGCCCTGAA
GGGCAAGATCAAGATGAGGCTGAAGCTGAAGGACGGCGGCCACTACACCTCCGAGGTCAAGACCACCTAC
AAGGCCAAGAAGCCCGTGCAGCTGCCCGGCGCCTACATCGTCGACATCAAGTTGGACATCACCTCCCACA
ACGAGGACTACACCATCGTGGAACAGTACGAACGCGCCGAGGGCCGCCACTCCACCGGCGGCATGGACGA
GCTGTACAAGTCAGGACTCAGATCTCACATGCTGTGCCTGATTGAGGACTATGATGCCCTCTATAAGCAG
ATCAGCTGGGGCCAGACACTGCTTGCCAAGATGGATATTCAAACCCAAGAGGCTCTGAGCCCCACAAGTC
AGAAGCTGGGACCAAAGGCTTCATTCTCTGTGCCTCTGAGCAAGTTTCTCTCCAGCATGAACACAGCCAA
GCTGATCCTGGAAAAAGCCTCCAGGTTGCTGAAGCTCTTCTGGAGGGTCTCTGTCCCCACCAACGGCCAG
TGTTCCCTTCACTGTGACCAGATTGGAGAAATGAAGGCAGAGATCACCAAACTACACAAAAAATTGTTTG
AACAAGAAAAGAAGCTGCAGAACACAGCAAAACTTCTGCAGCAGAGCAAGCACCAGGAGAAAATCATCTT
TGATCAGTTGGTCATCACCCACCAAGTCCTTCGGAAAGCCAGGGGAAACCTGGAGCTCAGGCCTAGAGCT
GCCCATCCAGGAACATCCAGTCCCAGCAGACCGGGCTCATGAGTCGACGGTACCGCGGGCCCGGGATCCA
CCGGATCTAGATAAGTAATGAGAGCTCGCTGATCAGCCTCGACTGTGCCTTCTAGTTGCCAGCCATCTGT
TGTTTGCCCCTCCCCCGTGCCTTCCTTGACCCTGGAAGGTGCCACTCCCACTGTCCTTTCCTAATAAAAT
GAGGAAATTGCATCGCATTGTCTGAGTAGGTGTCATTCTATTCTGGGGGGTGGGGTGGGGCAGGACAGCA
AGGGGGAGGATTGGGAAGACAATAGCAGGCATGCTGGGGATGCGGTGGGCTCTATGGCTTCTGAGGCGGA
AAGAACCAGCTGGGGCTCGAGATCCACTAGTTCTAGCCTCGAGGCTAGAGCGGCCGCCACTGGCCGTCGT
TTTACAACGTCGTGACTGGGAAAACCCTGGCGTTACCCAACTTAATCGCCTTGCAGCACATCCCCCTTTC
GCCAGCTGGCGTAATAGCGAAGAGGCCCGCACCGATCGCCCTTCCCAACAGTTGCGCAGCCTGAATGGCG
AATGGG
[124 nt withheld, positions 6307-6430]
C
[91 nt withheld, positions 6432-6522]
A
[49 nt withheld, positions 6524-6572]
CCTTTGACGTTGGAGTCCACGTTCTTT
[37 nt withheld, positions 6600-6636]
ACCCTATCTCGGTCTATTCTTTTGATTTATAAGGGATTTTGCCGATTTCGGCCTATTGGTTAAAAAATGA
GCTGATTTAACAAAAATTTAACGCGAATTTTAACAAAATATTAACGCTTACAATTTAGGTGGCACTTTTC
GGGGAAATGTGCGCGGAACCCCTATTTGTTTATTTTTCTAAATACATTCAAATATGTATCCGCTCATGAG
ACAATAACCCTGATAAATGCTTCAATAATATTGAAAAAGGAAGAGTATGAGTATTCAACATTTCCGTGTC
GCCCTTATTCCCTTTTTTGCGGCATTTTGCCTTCCTGTTTTTGCTCACCCAGAAACGCTGGTGAAAGTAA
AAGATGCTGAAGATCAGTTGGGTGCACGAGTGGGTTACATCGAACTGGATCTCAACAGCGGTAAGATCCT
TGAGAGTTTTCGCCCCGAAGAACGTTTTCCAATGATGAGCACTTTTAAAGTTCTGCTATGTGGCGCGGTA
TTATCCCGTATTGACGCCGGGCAAGAGCAACTCGGTCGCCGCATACACTATTCTCAGAATGACTTGGTTG
AGTACTCACCAGTCACAGAAAAGCATCTTACGGATGGCATGACAGTAAGAGAATTATGCAGTGCTGCCAT
AACCATGAGTGATAACACTGCGGCCAACTTACTTCTGACAACGATCGGAGGACCGAAGGAGCTAACCGCT
TTTTTGCACAACATGGGGGATCATGTAACTCGCCTTGATCGTTGGGAACCGGAGCTGAATGAAGCCATAC
CAAACGACGAGCGTGACACCACGATGCCTGTAGCAATGGCAACAACGTTGCGCAAACTATTAACTGGCGA
ACTACTTACTCTAGCTTCCCGGCAACAATTAATAGACTGGATGGAGGCGGATAAAGTTGCAGGACCACTT
CTGCGCTCGGCCCTTCCGGCTGGCTGGTTTATTGCTGATAAATCTGGAGCCGGTGAGCGTGGGTCTCGCG
GTATCATTGCAGCACTGGGGCCAGATGGTAAGCCCTCCCGTATCGTAGTTATCTACACGACGGGGAGTCA
GGCAACTATGGATGAACGAAATAGACAGATCGCTGAGATAGGTGCCTCACTGATTAAGCATTGGTAACTG
TCAGACCAAGTTTACTCATATATACTTTAGATTGATTTAAAACTTCATTTTTAATTTAAAAGGATCTAGG
TGAAGATCCTTTTTGATAATCTCATGACCAAAATCCCTTAACGTGAGTTTTCGTTCCACTGAGCGTCAGA
CCCCGTAGAAAAGATCAAAGGATCTTCTTGAGATCCTTTTTTTCTGCGCGTAATCTGCTGCTTGCAAACA
AAAAAACCACCGCTACCAGCGGTGGTTTGTTTGCCGGATCAAGAGCTACCAACTCTTTTTCCGAAGGTAA
CTGGCTTCAGCAGAGCGCAGATACCAAATACTGTTCTTCTAGTGTAGCCGTAGTTAGGCCACCACTTCAA
GAACTCTGTAGCACCGCCTACATACCTCGCTCTGCTAATCCTGTTACCAGTGGCTGCTGCCAGTGGCGAT
AAGTCGTGTCTTACCGGGTTGGACTCAAGACGATAGTTACCGGATAAGGCGCAGCGGTCGGGCTGAACGG
GGGGTTCGTGCACACAGCCCAGCTTGGAGCGAACGACCTACACCGAACTGAGATACCTACAGCGTGAGCT
ATGAGAAAGCGCCACGCTTCCCGAAGGGAGAAAGGCGGACAGGTATCCGGTAAGCGGCAGGGTCGGAACA
GGAGAGCGCACGAGGGAGCTTCCAGGGGGAAACGCCTGGTATCTTTATAGTCCTGTCGGGTTTCGCCACC
TCTGACTTGAGCGTCGATTTTTGTGATGCTCGTCAGGGGGGCGGAGCCTATGGAAAAACGCCAGCAACGC
GGCCTTTTTACGGTTCCTGGCCTTTTGCTGGCCTTTTGCTCACATGTTCTTTCCTGCGTTATCCCCTGAT
TCTGTGGATAACCGTATTACCGCCTTTGAGTGAGCTGATACCGCTCGCCGCAGCCGAACGACCGAGCGCA
GCGAGTCAGTGAGCGAGGAAGCGGAAGAGCGCCCAATACGCAAACCGCCTCTCCCCGCGCGTTGGCCGAT
TCATTAATGCAGCTGGCACGACAGGTTTCCCGACTGGAAAGCGGGCAGTGAGCGCAACGCAATTAATGTG
AGTTAGCTCACTCATTAGGCACCCCAGGCTTTACACTTTATGCTTCCGGCTCGTATGTTGTGTGGAATTG
TGAGCGGATAACAATTTCACACAGGAAACAGCTATGACCATGAGGCGCGCCG
Features (pLannotate 1.2.2; 21 found; start..end, strand, type, name):
      6..385     +  enhancer       CMV enhancer: human cytomegalovirus immediate early enhancer
    665..1681    +  intron         chimeric intron: chimera between introns from chicken β-actin and rabbit β-globin
   1694..1712    +  promoter       T7 promoter: promoter for bacteriophage T7 RNA polymerase
   1741..1774    -  protein_bind   loxP: Cre-mediated recombination occurs in the 8-bp core sequence (GCATACAT). Cre recombinase
   2130..2185    -  polyA_signal   β-globin poly(A) signal: rabbit β-globin polyadenylation signal (Gil and Proudfoot, 1987)
   3289..3315    -  CDS            3xHA (fragment): three tandem HA epitope tags
   4471..4504    -  protein_bind   loxP: Cre-mediated recombination occurs in the 8-bp core sequence (GCATACAT). Cre recombinase
   4553..5260    +  CDS            mOrange2: mOrange2 is a basic (constitutively fluorescent) orange fluorescent protein published in 2008, derived from Discosoma sp.. It has high acid sensitivity.
   5222..5779    +  CDS            Cdk5rap2 (fragment): CK5P2_RAT - Experimental evidence at protein level: Swiss-Prot protein existence level 1. Potential regulator of CDK5 activity via its interaction with CDK5R1. Negative regulator of centriole disengagement (licensing) which maintains centriole engagement and cohesion. Involved in regulation of mitotic spindle orientation (By similarity). Plays a role in the spindle checkpoint activation by acting as a transcriptional regulator of both BUBR1 and MAD2 promoter. Required for the recruitment of AKAP9 to centrosomes (By similarity). Plays a role in neurogenesis. Contrary to higher mammalian ortholo
   5782..5809    +  misc_feature   MCS (fragment): multiple cloning site
   5853..6077    +  polyA_signal   bGH poly(A) signal: bovine growth hormone polyadenylation signal
   6081..6102    +  promoter       SV40 promoter (fragment): SV40 enhancer and early promoter
   6148..6302    +  CDS            lacZα (fragment): LacZα fragment of β-galactosidase; lacZ fragment
   6307..6735    +  rep_origin     f1 ori (sequence partly withheld): f1 bacteriophage origin of replication; arrow indicates direction of (+) strand synthesis
   6788..6892    +  promoter       AmpR promoter: bla
   6893..7753    +  CDS            AmpR: β-lactamase; bla; confers resistance to ampicillin, carbenicillin, and related antibiotics
   7924..8512    +  rep_origin     ori: high-copy-number ColE1/pMB1/pBR322/pUC origin of replication
   8695..8787    +  CDS            lacI (fragment): lac repressor; lacI; The lac repressor binds to the lac operator to inhibit transcription in E. coli. This inhibition can be relieved by adding lactose or isopropyl-β-D-thiogalactopyranoside (IPTG).
   8800..8821    +  protein_bind   CAP binding site: CAP binding activates transcription in the presence of cAMP. E. coli catabolite activator protein
   8836..8866    +  promoter       lac promoter: promoter for the E. coli lac operon
   8874..8890    +  protein_bind   lac operator: The lac repressor binds to the lac operator to inhibit transcription in E. coli. This inhibition can be relieved by adding lactose or isopropyl-β-D-thiogalactopyranoside (IPTG). lac repressor encoded by lacI
