[The description below was written by a language model from this plasmid's Addgene catalogue record and pLannotate feature annotations shown in this document.]
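Description:
pCAG-lox-inv[Talpha1-Dre-pA]-lox-mOrange2-Cdk5rap2-CTD is a mammalian expression plasmid of about 8.9 kb built on a pCAG-lox backbone and classed as a Cre/Lox and Dre/Rox vector. It is maintained in E. coli at high copy through a ColE1/pUC-type origin with ampicillin resistance (AmpR). It also carries an f1 origin and remnants of a lac promoter/lacZα cloning region.

Expression is driven by the chimeric CAG promoter, annotated here as the CMV enhancer followed by the chicken β-actin/rabbit β-globin chimeric intron. Downstream lie two loxP sites in the same orientation, flanking a roughly 2.7 kb cassette placed in reverse orientation relative to CAG. According to the construct name, this cassette is a Talpha1 promoter driving Dre recombinase with a polyadenylation signal. The feature table itself detects only a reverse-strand rabbit β-globin poly(A) signal and a fragment of an HA epitope tag in this interval, and annotates neither the Talpha1 promoter nor the Dre coding sequence.

After the second loxP comes the payload, mOrange2 fused at its C-terminus to a fragment of Cdk5rap2 (best matched to the rat protein) and terminated by a bGH poly(A) signal. The floxed cassette separates CAG from the fusion, and because the loxP sites are directly repeated, Cre should excise it and bring the fusion directly under CAG. The record does not spell out this logic, nor which rox-bearing partner construct the Dre is meant to act on.

The stated purpose is neuron-specific expression of the centrosome-targeting carboxy-terminal domain of Cdk5rap2 as an orange fluorescent fusion, used to displace endogenous Cdk5rap2 from centrosomes. The associated work concerns centrosomal microtubule nucleation and radial migration of projection neurons in the developing brain.
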