Addgene plasmid #196881: pCAG-lox-inv[Talpha1-Dre-pA]-lox-mOrange2-Cdk5rap2-CTD
Purpose: Neuron-specific expression of the centrosome targeting carboxy-terminal domain (CTD) of Cdk5rap2 fused to mOrange2. Used to displace endogenous Cdk5rap2 from centrosomes.
Depositing lab: Frank Bradke. Depositing organization: Deutsches Zentrum fuer Neurodegenerative Erkrankungen (DZNE). Publication: Centrosomal microtubule nucleation regulates radial migration of projection neurons independently of polarization in the developing brain. Vinopal S, Dupraz S, Alfadil E, Pietralla T, Bendre S, Stiess M, Falk S, Camargo Ortega G, Maghelli N, Tolic IM, Smejkal J, Gotz M, Bradke F. Neuron. 2023 Apr 19;111(8):1241-1263.e16. doi: 10.1016/j.neuron.2023.01.020. Epub 2023 Feb 15. PubMed 36796357.
Backbone
  Vector backbone: pCAG-lox
  Backbone size w/o insert (bp): 7688
  Vector type: Mammalian Expression, Cre/Lox ; Dre/Rox
Growth in bacteria
  Bacterial resistance: Ampicillin, 100 μg/mL
  Growth temperature: 37°C
  Growth strain: DH5alpha
  Copy number: High Copy
Gene/Insert
  Gene/Insert name: mOrange2-Cdk5rap2-CTD
  Species: Discosoma sp.
  Insert size (bp): 1230
  Promoter: Quimeric CAG
  Cloning method: Gibson Cloning
  Sequencing primers: 5′ pCAG forward (5'-GCAACGTGCTGGTTATTGTG-3'); 3′ M13_ (-20) forward primer (5'-GTAAAACGACGGCCAGT-3')
Terms and licenses: Academic/Nonprofit Terms; Industry Terms: Not Available to Industry
How to cite: pCAG-lox-inv[Talpha1-Dre-pA]-lox-mOrange2-Cdk5rap2-CTD was a gift from Frank Bradke (Addgene plasmid # 196881 ; http://n2t.net/addgene:196881 ; RRID:Addgene_196881)
